>Addgene plasmid #17629 | iDuet101a | depositor full sequence | sequence record 8695 | Author sequence
GTCGACGGATCGGGAGATCTCCCGATCCCCTATGGTGCACTCTCAGTACAATCTGCTCTGATGCCGCATA
GTTAAGCCAGTATCTGCTCCCTGCTTGTGTGTTGGAGGTCGCTGAGTAGTGCGCGAGCAAAATTTAAGCT
ACAACAAGGCAAGGCTTGACCGACAATTGCATGAAGAATCTGCTTAGGGTTAGGCGTTTTGCGCTGCTTC
GCGATGTACGGGCCAGATATACGCGTTGACATTGATTATTGACTAGTTATTAATAGTAATCAATTACGGG
GTCATTAGTTCATAGCCCATATATGGAGTTCCGCGTTACATAACTTACGGTAAATGGCCCGCCTGGCTGA
CCGCCCAACGACCCCCGCCCATTGACGTCAATAATGACGTATGTTCCCATAGTAACGCCAATAGGGACTT
TCCATTGACGTCAATGGGTGGAGTATTTACGGTAAACTGCCCACTTGGCAGTACATCAAGTGTATCATAT
GCCAAGTACGCCCCCTATTGACGTCAATGACGGTAAATGGCCCGCCTGGCATTATGCCCAGTACATGACC
TTATGGGACTTTCCTACTTGGCAGTACATCTACGTATTAGTCATCGCTATTACCATGGTGATGCGGTTTT
GGCAGTACATCAATGGGCGTGGATAGCGGTTTGACTCACGGGGATTTCCAAGTCTCCACCCCATTGACGT
CAATGGGAGTTTGTTTTGGCACCAAAATCAACGGGACTTTCCAAAATGTCGTAACAACTCCGCCCCATTG
ACGCAAATGGGCGGTAGGCGTGTACGGTGGGAGGTCTATATAAGCAGCGCGTTTTGCCTGTACTGGGTCT
CTCTGGTTAGACCAGATCTGAGCCTGGGAGCTCTCTGGCTAACTAGGGAACCCACTGCTTAAGCCTCAAT
AAAGCTTGCCTTGAGTGCTTCAAGTAGTGTGTGCCCGTCTGTTGTGTGACTCTGGTAACTAGAGATCCCT
CAGACCCTTTTAGTCAGTGTGGAAAATCTCTAGCAGTGGCGCCCGAACAGGGACTTGAAAGCGAAAGGGA
AACCAGAGGAGCTCTCTCGACGCAGGACTCGGCTTGCTGAAGCGCGCACGGCAAGAGGCGAGGGGCGGCG
ACTGGTGAGTACGCCAAAAATTTTGACTAGCGGAGGCTAGAAGGAGAGAGATGGGTGCGAGAGCGTCAGT
ATTAAGCGGGGGAGAATTAGATCGCGATGGGAAAAAATTCGGTTAAGGCCAGGGGGAAAGAAAAAATATA
AATTAAAACATATAGTATGGGCAAGCAGGGAGCTAGAACGATTCGCAGTTAATCCTGGCCTGTTAGAAAC
ATCAGAAGGCTGTAGACAAATACTGGGACAGCTACAACCATCCCTTCAGACAGGATCAGAAGAACTTAGA
TCATTATATAATACAGTAGCAACCCTCTATTGTGTGCATCAAAGGATAGAGATAAAAGACACCAAGGAAG
CTTTAGACAAGATAGAGGAAGAGCAAAACAAAAGTAAGACCACCGCACAGCAAGCGGCCGCTGATCTTCA
GACCTGGAGGAGGAGATATGAGGGACAATTGGAGAAGTGAATTATATAAATATAAAGTAGTAAAAATTGA
ACCATTAGGAGTAGCACCCACCAAGGCAAAGAGAAGAGTGGTGCAGAGAGAAAAAAGAGCAGTGGGAATA
GGAGCTTTGTTCCTTGGGTTCTTGGGAGCAGCAGGAAGCACTATGGGCGCAGCGTCAATGACGCTGACGG
TACAGGCCAGACAATTATTGTCTGGTATAGTGCAGCAGCAGAACAATTTGCTGAGGGCTATTGAGGCGCA
ACAGCATCTGTTGCAACTCACAGTCTGGGGCATCAAGCAGCTCCAGGCAAGAATCCTGGCTGTGGAAAGA
TACCTAAAGGATCAACAGCTCCTGGGGATTTGGGGTTGCTCTGGAAAACTCATTTGCACCACTGCTGTGC
CTTGGAATGCTAGTTGGAGTAATAAATCTCTGGAACAGATTTGGAATCACACGACCTGGATGGAGTGGGA
CAGAGAAATTAACAATTACACAAGCTTAATACACTCCTTAATTGAAGAATCGCAAAACCAGCAAGAAAAG
AATGAACAAGAATTATTGGAATTAGATAAATGGGCAAGTTTGTGGAATTGGTTTAACATAACAAATTGGC
TGTGGTATATAAAATTATTCATAATGATAGTAGGAGGCTTGGTAGGTTTAAGAATAGTTTTTGCTGTACT
TTCTATAGTGAATAGAGTTAGGCAGGGATATTCACCATTATCGTTTCAGACCCACCTCCCAACCCCGAGG
GGACCCGACAGGCCCGAAGGAATAGAAGAAGAAGGTGGAGAGAGAGACAGAGACAGATCCATTCGATTAG
TGAACGGATCGGCACTGCGTGCGCCAATTCTGCAGACAAATGGCAGTATTCATCCACAATTTTAAAAGAA
AAGGGGGGATTGGGGGGTACAGTGCAGGGGAAAGAATAGTAGACATAATAGCAACAGACATACAAACTAA
AGAATTACAAAAACAAATTACAAAAATTCAAAATTTTCGGGTTTATTACAGGGACAGCAGAGATCCAGTT
TGGTTACCAGTGTGATGGATATCTGCAGAATTCGCCCTTGGATCCGAATTCCTGCAGCCCCGACTTTCAC
TTTTCTCTATCACTGATAGGGAGTGGTAAACTCGACTTTCACTTTTCTCTATCACTGATAGGGAGTGGTA
AACTCGACTTTCACTTTTCTCTATCACTGATAGGGAGTGGTAAACTCGACTTTCACTTTTCTCTATCACT
GATAGGGAGTGGTAAACTCGACTTTCACTTTTCTCTATCACTGATAGGGAGTGGTAAACTCGACTTTCAC
TTTTCTCTATCACTGATAGGGAGTGGTAAACTCGACTTTCACTTTTCTCTATCACTGATAGGGAGTGGTA
AACTCGAGGGGGATCCACTAGCATGAAGGGCGAATTCCAGCACACTGGTAACCCGTGTCGGCTCCAGATC
TGGCCTCCGCGCCGGGTTTTGGCGCCTCCCGCGGGCGCCCCCCTCCTCACGGCGAGCCGCGTTGACATTG
ATTATTGACTAGGCTTTTGCAAAAAGCTTTGCAAAGATGGATAAAGTTTTAAACAGAGAGGAATCTTTGC
AGCTAATGGACCTTCTAGGTCTTGAAAGGAGTGGGAATTGGCTCCGGTGCCCGTCAGTGGGCAGAGCGCA
CATCGCCCACAGTCCCCGAGAAGTTGGGGGGAGGGGTCGGCAATTGAACCGGTGCCTAGAGAAGGTGGCG
CGGGGTAAACTGGGAAAGTGATGTCGTGTACTGGCTCCGCCTTTTTCCCGAGGGTGGGGGAGAACCGTAT
ATAAGTGCAGTAGTCGCCGTGAACGTTCTTTTTCGCAACGGGTTTGCCGCCAGAACACAGGTAAGTGCCG
TGTGTGGTTCCCGCGGGCCTGGCCTCTTTACGGGTTATGGCCCTTGCGTGCCTTGAATTACTTCCACCTG
GCTGCAGTACGTGATTCTTGATCCCGAGCTTCGGGTTGGAAGTGGGTGGGAGAGTTCGAGGCCTTGCGCT
TAAGGAGCCCCTTCGCCTCGTGCTTGAGTTGAGGCCTGGCCTGGGCGCTGGGGCCGCCGCGTGCGAATCT
GGTGGCACCTTCGCGCCTGTCTCGCTGCTTTCGATAAGTCTCTAGCCATTTAAAATTTTTGATGACCTGC
TGCGACGCTTTTTTTCTGGCAAGATAGTCTTGTAAATGCGGGCCAAGATCTGCACACTGGTATTTCGGTT
TTTGGGGCCGCGGGCGGCGACGGGGCCCGTGCGTCCCAGCGCACATGTTCGGCGAGGCGGGGCCTGCGAG
CGCGGCCACCGAGAATCGGACGGGGGTAGTCTCAAGCTGGCCGGCCTGCTCTGGTGCCTGGCCTCGCGCC
GCCGTGTATCGCCCCGCCCTGGGCGGCAAGGCTGGCCCGGTCGGCACCAGTTGCGTGAGCGGAAAGATGG
CCGCTTCCCGGCCCTGCTGCAGGGAGCTCAAAATGGAGGACGCGGCGCTCGGGAGAGCGGGCGGGTGAGT
CACCCACACAAAGGAAAAGGGCCTTTCCGTCCTCAGCCGTCGCTTCATGTGACTCCACGGAGTACCGGGC
GCCGTCCAGGCACCTCGATTAGTTCTCGAGCTTTTGGAGTACGTCGTCTTTAGGTTGGGGGGAGGGGTTT
TATGCGATGGAGTTTCCCCACACTGAGTGGGTGGAGACTGAAGTTAGGCCAGCTTGGCACTTGATGTAAT
TCTCCTTGGAATTTGCCCTTTTTGAGTTTGGATCTTGGTTCATTCTCAAGCCTCAGACAGTGGTTCAAAG
TTTTTTTCTTCCATTTCAGGTGTCGTGAGGAATTAGCTTGGTACTAATACGACTCACTATAGGGAGACCC
AAGCTGGCTAGGTAAGCTTGGTACCGAGCTCGGATCCACTAGTCCAGTGTGGTGGAATTCTGCAGATATC
CAGCACAGTGGCGGCCGCTCGAGTCTAGAGGATCCCCGGGTACCGGTCGCCACCATGGTGAGCAAGGGCG
AGGAGCTGTTCACCGGGGTGGTGCCCATCCTGGTCGAGCTGGACGGCGACGTAAACGGCCACAAGTTCAG
CGTGTCCGGCGAGGGCGAGGGCGATGCCACCTACGGCAAGCTGACCCTGAAGTTCATCTGCACCACCGGC
AAGCTGCCCGTGCCCTGGCCCACCCTCGTGACCACCCTGACCTACGGCGTGCAGTGCTTCAGCCGCTACC
CCGACCACATGAAGCAGCACGACTTCTTCAAGTCCGCCATGCCCGAAGGCTACGTCCAGGAGCGCACCAT
CTTCTTCAAGGACGACGGCAACTACAAGACCCGCGCCGAGGTGAAGTTCGAGGGCGACACCCTGGTGAAC
CGCATCGAGCTGAAGGGCATCGACTTCAAGGAGGACGGCAACATCCTGGGGCACAAGCTGGAGTACAACT
ACAACAGCCACAACGTCTATATCATGGCCGACAAGCAGAAGAACGGCATCAAGGTGAACTTCAAGATCCG
CCACAACATCGAGGACGGCAGCGTGCAGCTCGCCGACCACTACCAGCAGAACACCCCCATCGGCGACGGC
CCCGTGCTGCTGCCCGACAACCACTACCTGAGCACCCAGTCCGCCCTGAGCAAAGACCCCAACGAGAAGC
GCGATCACATGGTCCTGCTGGAGTTCGTGACCGCCGCCGGGATCACTCTCGGCATGGACGAGCTGTACAC
TCGAGGTTAACGAATTCTACCGGGTAGGGGAGGCGCTTTTCCCAAGGCAGTCTGGAGCATGCGCTTTAGC
AGCCCCGCTGGGCACTTGGCGCTACACAAGTGGCCTCTGGCCTCGCACACATTCCACATCCACCGGTAGG
CGCCAACCGGCTCCGTTCTTTGGTGGCCCCTTCGCGCCACCTTCTACTCCTCCCCTAGTCAGGAAGTTCC
CCCCCGCCCCGCAGCTCGCGTCGTGCAGGACGTGACAAATGGAAGTAGCACGTCTCACTAGTCTCGTGCA
GATGGACAGCACCGCTGAGCAATGGAAGCGGGTAGGCCTTTGGGGCAGCGGCCAATAGCAGCTTTGCTCC
TTCGCTTTCTGGGCTCAGAGGCTGGGAAGGGGTGGGTCCGGGGGCGGGCTCAGGGGCGGGCTCAGGGGCG
GGGCGGGCGCCCGAAGGTCCTCCGGAGGCCCGGCATTCTGCACGCTTCAAAAGCGCACGTCTGCCGCGCT
GTTCTCCTCTTCCTCATCTCCGGGCCTTTCGACCTGCATCCCGCCACCATGAAAAAGCCTGAACTCACCG
CGACGTCTGTCGAGAAGTTTCTGATCGAAAAGTTCGACAGCGTCTCCGACCTGATGCAGCTCTCGGAGGG
CGAAGAATCTCGTGCTTTCAGCTTCGATGTAGGAGGGCGTGGATATGTCCTGCGGGTAAATAGCTGCGCC
GATGGTTTCTACAAAGATCGTTATGTTTATCGGCACTTTGCATCGGCCGCGCTCCCGATTCCGGAAGTGC
TTGACATTGGGGAATTCAGCGAGAGCCTGACCTATTGCATCTCCCGCCGTGCACAGGGTGTCACGTTGCA
AGACCTGCCTGAAACCGAACTGCCCGCTGTTCTGCAGCCGGTCGCGGAGGCCATGGATGCGATCGCTGCG
GCCGATCTTAGCCAGACGAGCGGGTTCGGCCCATTCGGACCGCAAGGAATCGGTCAATACACTACATGGC
GTGATTTCATATGCGCGATTGCTGATCCCCATGTGTATCACTGGCAAACTGTGATGGACGACACCGTCAG
TGCGTCCGTCGCGCAGGCTCTCGATGAGCTGATGCTTTGGGCCGAGGACTGCCCCGAAGTCCGGCACCTC
GTGCACGCGGATTTCGGCTCCAACAATGTCCTGACGGACAATGGCCGCATAACAGCGGTCATTGACTGGA
GCGAGGCGATGTTCGGGGATTCCCAATACGAGGTCGCCAACATCTTCTTCTGGAGGCCGTGGTTGGCTTG
TATGGAGCAGCAGACGCGCTACTTCGAGCGGAGGCATCCGGAGCTTGCAGGATCGCCGCGGCTCCGGGGC
GTATATGCTCCGCATTGGTCTTGACCAACTCTATCAGAGCTTGGTTGACGGCAATTTCGATGATGCAGCT
TGGGCGCAGGGTCGATGCGACGCAATCGTCCGATCCGGAGCCGGGACTGTCGGGCGTACACAAATCGCCC
GCAGAAGCGCGGCCGTCTGGACCGATGGCTGTGTAGAAGTACTCGCCGATAGTGGAAACCGACGCCCCAG
CACTCGTCCGAGGGCAAAGGAATAGAGTAGATGCCGACCGAACAAGAGCTGATTTCGAGAACGCCTCAGC
CAGCAACTCGCGCGAGCCTAGCAAGGCAAATGCGAGAGAACGGCCTTACGCTTGGTGGCACAGTTCTCGT
CCACAGTTCGCTAAGCTCGCTCGGCTGGGTCGCGGGAGGGCCGGTCGCAGTGATTCAGGCCCTTCTGGAT
TGTGTTGGTCCCCAGGGCACGATTGTCATGCCCACGCACTCGGGTGATCTGACTGATCCCGCAGATTGGA
GATCGCCGCCCGTGCCTGCCGATTGGGTGCAGATCCGTCGAGTTAACAAAAGAAAAGGGGGGACTGGAAG
GGCTAATTCACTCCCAACGAAGACAAGATATCATAACTTCGTATAGCATACATTATACGAAGTTATCGGC
TAGCTGGTCCGGACTGTACTGGGTCTCTCTGGTTAGACCAGATCTGAGCCTGGGAGCTCTCTGGCTAACT
AGGGAACCCACTGCTTAAGCCTCAATAAAGCTTGCCTTGAGTGCTTCAAGTAGTGTGTGCCCGTCTGTTG
TGTGACTCTGGTAACTAGAGATCCCTCAGACCCTTTTAGTCAGTGTGGAAAATCTCTAGCAGGGCCCGTT
TAAACCCGCTGATCAGCCTCGACTGTGCCTTCTAGTTGCCAGCCATCTGTTGTTTGCCCCTCCCCCGTGC
CTTCCTTGACCCTGGAAGGTGCCACTCCCACTGTCCTTTCCTAATAAAATGAGGAAATTGCATCGCATTG
TCTGAGTAGGTGTCATTCTATTCTGGGGGGTGGGGTGGGGCAGGACAGCAAGGGGGAGGATTGGGAAGAC
AATAGCAGGCATGCTGGGGATGCGGTGGGCTCTATGGCTTCTGAGGCGGAAAGAACCAGCTGGGGCTCTA
GGGGGTATCCCC
[124 nt withheld, positions 7713-7836]
C
[91 nt withheld, positions 7838-7928]
A
[49 nt withheld, positions 7930-7978]
CCTTTGACGTTGGAGTCCACGTTCTTT
[37 nt withheld, positions 8006-8042]
ACCCTATCTCGGTCTATTCTTTTGATTTATAAGGGATTTTGCCGATTTCGGCCTATTGGTTAAAAAATGA
GCTGATTTAACAAAAATTTAACGCGAATTAATTCTGTGGAATGTGTGTCAGTTAGGGTGTGGAAAGTCCC
CAGGCTCCCCAGCAGGCAGAAGTATGCAAAGCATGCATCTCAATTAGTCAGCAACCAGGTGTGGAAAGTC
CCCAGGCTCCCCAGCAGGCAGAAGTATGCAAAGCATGCATCTCAATTAGTCAGCAACCATAGTCCCGCCC
CTAACTCCGCCCATCCCGCCCCTAACTCCGCCCAGTTCCGCCCATTCTCCGCCCCATGGCTGACTAATTT
TTTTTATTTATGCAGAGGCCGAGGCCGCCTCTGCCTCTGAGCTATTCCAGAAGTAGTGAGGAGGCTTTTT
TGGAGGCCTAGGCTTTTGCAAAAAGCTCCCGGGAGCTTGTATATCCATTTTCGGATCTGATCAGCACGTG
TTGACAATTAATCATCGGCATAGTATATCGGCATAGTATAATACGACAAGGTGAGGAACTAAACCATGGC
CAAGTTGACCAGTGCCGTTCCGGTGCTCACCGCGCGCGACGTCGCCGGAGCGGTCGAGTTCTGGACCGAC
CGGCTCGGGTTCTCCCGGGACTTCGTGGAGGACGACTTCGCCGGTGTGGTCCGGGACGACGTGACCCTGT
TCATCAGCGCGGTCCAGGACCAGGTGGTGCCGGACAACACCCTGGCCTGGGTGTGGGTGCGCGGCCTGGA
CGAGCTGTACGCCGAGTGGTCGGAGGTCGTGTCCACGAACTTCCGGGACGCCTCCGGGCCGGCCATGACC
GAGATCGGCGAGCAGCCGTGGGGGCGGGAGTTCGCCCTGCGCGACCCGGCCGGCAACTGCGTGCACTTCG
TGGCCGAGGAGCAGGACTGACACGTGCTACGAGATTTCGATTCCACCGCCGCCTTCTATGAAAGGTTGGG
CTTCGGAATCGTTTTCCGGGACGCCGGCTGGATGATCCTCCAGCGCGGGGATCTCATGCTGGAGTTCTTC
GCCCACCCCAACTTGTTTATTGCAGCTTATAATGGTTACAAATAAAGCAATAGCATCACAAATTTCACAA
ATAAAGCATTTTTTTCACTGCATTCTAGTTGTGGTTTGTCCAAACTCATCAATGTATCTTATCATGTCTG
TATACCGTCGACCTCTAGCTAGAGCTTGGCGTAATCATGGTCATAGCTGTTTCCTGTGTGAAATTGTTAT
CCGCTCACAATTCCACACAACATACGAGCCGGAAGCATAAAGTGTAAAGCCTGGGGTGCCTAATGAGTGA
GCTAACTCACATTAATTGCGTTGCGCTCACTGCCCGCTTTCCAGTCGGGAAACCTGTCGTGCCAGCTGCA
TTAATGAATCGGCCAACGCGCGGGGAGAGGCGGTTTGCGTATTGGGCGCTCTTCCGCTTCCTCGCTCACT
GACTCGCTGCGCTCGGTCGTTCGGCTGCGGCGAGCGGTATCAGCTCACTCAAAGGCGGTAATACGGTTAT
CCACAGAATCAGGGGATAACGCAGGAAAGAACATGTGAGCAAAAGGCCAGCAAAAGGCCAGGAACCGTAA
AAAGGCCGCGTTGCTGGCGTTTTTCCATAGGCTCCGCCCCCCTGACGAGCATCACAAAAATCGACGCTCA
AGTCAGAGGTGGCGAAACCCGACAGGACTATAAAGATACCAGGCGTTTCCCCCTGGAAGCTCCCTCGTGC
GCTCTCCTGTTCCGACCCTGCCGCTTACCGGATACCTGTCCGCCTTTCTCCCTTCGGGAAGCGTGGCGCT
TTCTCATAGCTCACGCTGTAGGTATCTCAGTTCGGTGTAGGTCGTTCGCTCCAAGCTGGGCTGTGTGCAC
GAACCCCCCGTTCAGCCCGACCGCTGCGCCTTATCCGGTAACTATCGTCTTGAGTCCAACCCGGTAAGAC
ACGACTTATCGCCACTGGCAGCAGCCACTGGTAACAGGATTAGCAGAGCGAGGTATGTAGGCGGTGCTAC
AGAGTTCTTGAAGTGGTGGCCTAACTACGGCTACACTAGAAGAACAGTATTTGGTATCTGCGCTCTGCTG
AAGCCAGTTACCTTCGGAAAAAGAGTTGGTAGCTCTTGATCCGGCAAACAAACCACCGCTGGTAGCGGTG
GTTTTTTTGTTTGCAAGCAGCAGATTACGCGCAGAAAAAAAGGATCTCAAGAAGATCCTTTGATCTTTTC
TACGGGGTCTGACGCTCAGTGGAACGAAAACTCACGTTAAGGGATTTTGGTCATGAGATTATCAAAAAGG
ATCTTCACCTAGATCCTTTTAAATTAAAAATGAAGTTTTAAATCAATCTAAAGTATATATGAGTAAACTT
GGTCTGACAGTTACCAATGCTTAATCAGTGAGGCACCTATCTCAGCGATCTGTCTATTTCGTTCATCCAT
AGTTGCCTGACTCCCCGTCGTGTAGATAACTACGATACGGGAGGGCTTACCATCTGGCCCCAGTGCTGCA
ATGATACCGCGAGACCCACGCTCACCGGCTCCAGATTTATCAGCAATAAACCAGCCAGCCGGAAGGGCCG
AGCGCAGAAGTGGTCCTGCAACTTTATCCGCCTCCATCCAGTCTATTAATTGTTGCCGGGAAGCTAGAGT
AAGTAGTTCGCCAGTTAATAGTTTGCGCAACGTTGTTGCCATTGCTACAGGCATCGTGGTGTCACGCTCG
TCGTTTGGTATGGCTTCATTCAGCTCCGGTTCCCAACGATCAAGGCGAGTTACATGATCCCCCATGTTGT
GCAAAAAAGCGGTTAGCTCCTTCGGTCCTCCGATCGTTGTCAGAAGTAAGTTGGCCGCAGTGTTATCACT
CATGGTTATGGCAGCACTGCATAATTCTCTTACTGTCATGCCATCCGTAAGATGCTTTTCTGTGACTGGT
GAGTACTCAACCAAGTCATTCTGAGAATAGTGTATGCGGCGACCGAGTTGCTCTTGCCCGGCGTCAATAC
GGGATAATACCGCGCCACATAGCAGAACTTTAAAAGTGCTCATCATTGGAAAACGTTCTTCGGGGCGAAA
ACTCTCAAGGATCTTACCGCTGTTGAGATCCAGTTCGATGTAACCCACTCGTGCACCCAACTGATCTTCA
GCATCTTTTACTTTCACCAGCGTTTCTGGGTGAGCAAAAACAGGAAGGCAAAATGCCGCAAAAAAGGGAA
TAAGGGCGACACGGAAATGTTGAATACTCATACTCTTCCTTTTTCAATATTATTGAAGCATTTATCAGGG
TTATTGTCTCATGAGCGGATACATATTTGAATGTATTTAGAAAAATAAACAAATAGGGGTTCCGCGCACA
TTTCCCCGAAAAGTGCCACCTGAC
Features (pLannotate 1.2.2; 38 found; start..end, strand, type, name):
     31..83      -  misc_feature   bom (fragment): basis of mobility region from pBR322
    238..617     +  enhancer       CMV enhancer: human cytomegalovirus immediate early enhancer
    618..817     +  promoter       CMV promoter: human cytomegalovirus (CMV) immediate early promoter
    835..1015    +  LTR            5' LTR (truncated): truncated 5' long terminal repeat (LTR) from HIV-1
   1062..1187    +  misc_feature   HIV-1 Ψ: packaging signal of human immunodeficiency virus type 1
   1171..1534    +  CDS            HIV-1 gag (fragment): gag protein from human immunodeficiency virus 1; gag
   1680..1913    +  misc_feature   RRE: The Rev response element (RRE) of HIV-1 allows for Rev-dependent mRNA export from the nucleus to the cytoplasm.
   2290..2390    +  CDS            Rev (fragment): human immunodeficiency virus 1 (HIV-1) Rev protein; rev; enhances nuclear export of unspliced and incompletely spliced viral mRNAs
   2440..2557    +  misc_feature   cPPT/CTS: central polypurine tract and central termination sequence of HIV-1
   2664..2934    -  protein_bind   tetracycline response element: contains seven copies of the tetracycline operator tetO tetracycline repressor TetR
   3012..3067    +  promoter       UbC promoter (fragment): human ubiquitin C promoter
   3074..3092    +  enhancer       CMV enhancer (fragment): human cytomegalovirus immediate early enhancer
   3117..3183    +  CDS            small t antigen (fragment): SV40 (simian virus 40) small t antigen
   3190..4368    +  promoter       EF-1α promoter: strong constitutive promoter for human elongation factor EF-1α
   4385..4403    +  promoter       T7 promoter: promoter for bacteriophage T7 RNA polymerase
   4499..4525    -  misc_feature   MCS (fragment): pUC18/19 multiple cloning site
   4535..5248    +  CDS            EGFP: EGFP is a basic (constitutively fluorescent) green fluorescent protein published in 1996, derived from Aequorea victoria. It is reported to be a rapidly-maturing weak dimer with moderate acid sensitivity.
   5272..5771    +  promoter       PGK promoter: mouse phosphoglycerate kinase 1 promoter
   5789..6815    +  CDS            HygR (fragment): aminoglycoside phosphotransferase from E. coli; aph(4)-Ia; confers resistance to hygromycin
   6833..7111    +  CDS            yokD (fragment): YOKD_BACSU - Experimental evidence at protein level: Swiss-Prot protein existence level 1. May contribute to antibiotic resistance. From Bacillus subtilis (strain 168).
   7135..7169    +  LTR            3' LTR (ΔU3) (fragment): self-inactivating 3' long terminal repeat (LTR) from HIV-1
   7173..7206    +  protein_bind   loxP: Cre-mediated recombination occurs in the 8-bp core sequence (GCATACAT). Cre recombinase
   7231..7411    +  LTR            5' LTR (truncated): truncated 5' long terminal repeat (LTR) from HIV-1
   7443..7667    +  polyA_signal   bGH poly(A) signal: bovine growth hormone polyadenylation signal
   7671..7692    +  promoter       SV40 promoter (fragment): SV40 enhancer and early promoter
   7713..8141    +  rep_origin     f1 ori (sequence partly withheld): f1 bacteriophage origin of replication; arrow indicates direction of (+) strand synthesis
   8155..8484    +  promoter       SV40 promoter: SV40 enhancer and early promoter
   8532..8579    +  promoter       EM7 promoter: synthetic bacterial promoter&nbsp
   8598..8972    +  CDS            BleoR: antibiotic-binding protein; Sh ble from Streptoalloteichus hindustanus; confers resistance to bleomycin, phleomycin, and Zeocin™
   8982..9107    +  CDS            ble (fragment): BLE_KLEPN - Experimental evidence at protein level: Swiss-Prot protein existence level 1. Binding protein with a strong affinity to the bleomycin family of antibiotics. Binds to CL990; an antimitotic-antibiotic compound. From Klebsiella pneumoniae.
   9102..9223    +  polyA_signal   SV40 poly(A) signal: SV40 polyadenylation signal
   9294..9316    -  protein_bind   lac operator (fragment): The lac repressor binds to the lac operator to inhibit transcription in E. coli. This inhibition can be relieved by adding lactose or isopropyl-β-D-thiogalactopyranoside (IPTG). lac repressor encoded by lacI
   9320..9350    -  promoter       lac promoter: promoter for the E. coli lac operon
   9365..9386    -  protein_bind   CAP binding site: CAP binding activates transcription in the presence of cAMP. E. coli catabolite activator protein
   9399..9491    -  CDS            lacI (fragment): lac repressor; lacI; The lac repressor binds to the lac operator to inhibit transcription in E. coli. This inhibition can be relieved by adding lactose or isopropyl-β-D-thiogalactopyranoside (IPTG).
   9674..10262   -  rep_origin     ori: high-copy-number ColE1/pMB1/pBR322/pUC origin of replication
  10433..11293   -  CDS            AmpR: β-lactamase; bla; confers resistance to ampicillin, carbenicillin, and related antibiotics
  11294..11398   -  promoter       AmpR promoter: bla
