[The description below was written by a language model from this plasmid's Addgene catalogue record and pLannotate feature annotations shown in this document.]
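Description:
iDuet101a is a tetracycline-inducible, dual-promoter lentiviral expression vector built on the Duet011 backbone. "Duet" stands for dual-gene, excisable transgene. It is propagated in E. coli as a high-copy plasmid using a ColE1/pUC-type origin and ampicillin resistance (AmpR). The annotated sequence (about 11.4 kb, digitally assembled by the depositor and possibly containing small discrepancies) also carries an f1 origin and, outside the viral region, an SV40/EM7-driven BleoR cassette with an SV40 poly(A) signal.

The viral genome is of the HIV-1 type. A CMV enhancer/promoter is fused to a truncated 5' LTR, which allows Tat-independent transcription of the genomic RNA in packaging cells. This is followed by the Ψ packaging signal with a gag fragment, the RRE for Rev-dependent export, and the cPPT/CTS. The payload begins with a tetracycline response element containing seven tetO copies, placed upstream of the human EF-1α promoter that drives EGFP. A mouse PGK promoter then drives hygromycin resistance, so transduced cells can be both visualised and drug-selected. According to the depositor, the vector was derived from iDuet011A by replacing the UBC promoter with EF-1α, and a short residual UbC fragment is still annotated. The record does not state which Tet regulator must be supplied or how it acts on the promoter.

The 3' LTR is a self-inactivating ΔU3 type with a loxP site embedded in it, followed by a bGH poly(A) signal. Because reverse transcription copies the 3' U3 region to both ends of the provirus, the integrated cassette should end up flanked by loxP sites, allowing Cre-mediated excision. The associated publication used the system for inducible and reversible transgene expression after stable gene transfer into human stem cells.
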