Addgene plasmid #17629: iDuet101a
Depositing lab: Linzhao Cheng. Depositing organization: Johns Hopkins University and School of Medicine. Publication: Inducible and reversible transgene expression in human stem cells after efficient and stable gene transfer. Zhou BY, Ye Z, Chen G, Gao ZP, Zhang YA, Cheng L. Stem Cells. 2007 Mar . 25(3):779-89. 10.1634/stemcells.2006-0128 PubMed 17158240.
Backbone
  Vector backbone: Duet011
  Vector type: Mammalian Expression, Lentiviral
  Selectable markers: Hygromycin ; GFP
Growth in bacteria
  Bacterial resistance: Ampicillin, 100 μg/mL
  Growth temperature: 37°C
  Growth strain: Stbl3
  Copy number: High Copy
Gene/Insert
  Gene/Insert name: TetO7 - EF-1a promoter - GFP - PGK promoter - Hygro
  Cloning method: Restriction Enzyme
  Sequencing primers: 5′ EGFP-N
Terms and licenses: Academic/Nonprofit Terms; Industry Terms: Not Available to Industry
Depositor comments: The full plasmid sequence is digitally assembled and may contain slight discrepancies, please check the Addgene QC sequencing. Lentiviral dual promoter/dual-gene expression vector is dubbed Duet (for Dual-gene, excisable transgene). Tet-Inducible Vector. An EF1{alpha}-containing inducible vector, iDuet101A, was constructed by replacing the UBC promoter in iDuet011A with the EF1{alpha} promoter .
How to cite: iDuet101a was a gift from Linzhao Cheng (Addgene plasmid # 17629 ; http://n2t.net/addgene:17629 ; RRID:Addgene_17629)
