>Addgene plasmid #17629 | iDuet101a | addgene partial sequence | sequence record 23521 | 17629 with EGFP-C
GACGAGCTGTACCATCGATGGTACACTCGAGGTTAACGAATTCTACCGGGTAGGGGAGGCGCTTTTCCCA
AGGCAGTCTGGAGCATGCGCTTTAGCAGCCCCGCTGGGCACTTGGCGCTACACAAGTGGCCTCTGGCCTC
GCACACATTCCACATCCACCGGTAGGCGCCAACCGGCTCCGTTCTTTGGTGGCCCCTTCGCGCCACCTTC
TACTCCTCCCCTAGTCAGGAAGTTCCCCCCCGCCCCGCAGCTCGCGTCGTGCAGGACGTGACAAATGGAA
GTAGCACGTCTCACTAGTCTCGTGCAGATGGACAGCACCGCTGAGCAATGGAAGCGGGTAGGCCTTTGGG
GCAGCGGCCAATAGCAGCTTTGCTCCTTCGCTTTCTGGGCTCAGAGGCTGGGAAGGGGTGGGTCCGGGGG
CGGGCTCAGGGGCGGGCTCAGGGGCGGGGCGGGCGCCCGAAGGTCCTCCGGAGGCCCGGCATTCTGCACG
CTTCAAAAGCGCACGTCTGCCGCGCTGTTCTCCTCTTCCTCATCTCCGGGCCTTTCGACCTGCATCCCGC
CACCATGAAAAAGCCTGAACTCACCGCGACGTCTGTCGAGAAGTTTCTGATCGAAAAGTTCGACAGCGTC
TCCGACCTGATGCAGCTCTCGGAGGGCGAAGAATCTCGTGCTTTCAGCTTCGATGTAGGAGGGCGTGGAT
ATGTCCTGCGGGTAAATAGCTGCGCCGATGGTTTCTACAAAGATCGTTATGTTTATCGGCACTTTGCATC
GGCCGCGCTCCCGATTCCGGAAGTGCTTGACATTGGGGAATTCAGCGAGAGCCTGACCTATTGCATCTCC
CGCCGTGCACAGGGTGTCACGTTGCAAGAACTGCCTGAAACCGAACTGCCCGCTGTTCTGCAGCCGGTCG
CGGAGGCCATGGATGCGATCGCTTCGGCCGAATCTTACCA
