>Addgene plasmid #17629 | iDuet101a | addgene partial sequence | sequence record 23522 | 17629 with EGFP-N
AAAGCTCCTCGCCCTTGCTCACCATGGNTGGCGACCGGTACCCGGGGATCCTCTAGACTCGAGCGGCCGC
CACTGNTGCTGGATATCTGCAGAATTCCACCACACTGGACTAGTGGATCCGAGCTCGGTACCAAGCTTAC
CTAGCCAGCTTGGGTCTCCCTATAGTGAGTCGTATTAGTACCAAGCTAATTCCTCACGACACCTGAAATG
GAAGAAAAAAACTTTGAACCACTGTCTGAGGCTTGAGAATGAACCAAGATCCAAACTCAAAAAGGGCAAA
TTCCAAGGAGAATTACATCAAGTGCCAAGCTGGCCTAACTTCAGTCTCCACCCACTCAGTGTGGGGAAAC
TCCATCGCATAAAACCCCTCCCCCCAACCTAAAGACGACGTACTCCAAAAGCTCGAGAACTAATCGAGGT
GCCTGGACGGCGCCCGGTACTCCGTGGAGTCACATGAAGCGACGGCTGAGGACGGAAAGGCCCTTTTCCT
TTGTGTGGGTGACTCACCCGCCCGCTCTCCCGAGCGCCGCGTCCTCCATTTTGAGCTCCCTGCAGCAGGG
CCGGGAAGCGGCCATCTTTCCGCTCACGCAACTGGTGCCGACCGGGCCAGCCTTGCCGCCCAGGGCGGGG
CGATACACGGCGGCGCGAGGCCAGGCACCAGAGCAGGCCGGCCAGCTTGAGACTACCCCCGTCCGATTCT
CGGTGGCCGCGCTCGCAGGCCCCGCCTCGCCGAACATGTGCGCTGGGACGCACGGGCCCCGTCGCCGCCC
GCGGCCCAAAACCGAANTACNGTGTGCAATCTGGGCCGCATTACAAACTTCTTGCCANAAAAAGNGTCNC
AGCGGTCTCAAAATTTAATGGNTNAAATTTCGAAGCG
